>Addgene plasmid #29325 | pBMN DHFR(DD)-YFP | depositor full sequence | sequence record 112588 | pBMN DHFR(DD)-YFP sequence 8181 bps
AATGAAAGACCCCACCTGTAGGTTTGGCAAGCTAGCTTAAGTAACGCCATTTTGCAAGGCATGGAAAAAT
ACATAACTGAGAATAGAAAAGTTCAGATCAAGGTCAGGAACAGATGGAACAGCTGAATATGGGCCAAAGC
GGATATCTGTGGTAAGCAGTTCCTGCCCCGGCTCAGGGCCAAGAACAGATGGAACAGCTGAATATGGGCC
AAACAGGATATCTGTGGTAAGCAGTTCCTGCCCCGGCTCAGGGCCAAGAACAGATGGTCCCCAGATGCGG
TCCAGCCCTCAGCAGTTTCTAGAGAACCATCAGATGTTTCCAGGGTGCCCCAAGGACCTGAAATGACCCT
GTGCCTTATTTGAACTAACCAATCAGTTCGCTTCTCGCTTCTGTTCGCGCGCTTCTGCTCCCCGAGCTCA
ATAAAAGAGCCCACAACCCCTCACTCGGGGCGCCAGTCCTCCGATTGACTGAGTCGCCCGGGTACCCGTG
TATCCAATAAACCCTCTTGCAGTTGCATCCGACTTGTGGTCTCGCTGTTCCTTGGGAGGGTCTCCTCTGA
GTGATTGACTACCCGTCAGCGGGGGTCTTTCATTTGGGGGCTCGTCCGGGATCGGGAGACCCCTGCCCAG
GGACCACCGACCCACCACCGGGAGGTAAGCTGGCCAGCAACTTATCTGTGTCTGTCCGATTGTCTAGTGT
CTATGACTGATTTTATGCGCCTGCGTCGGTACTAGTTAGCTAACTAGCTCTGTATCTGGCGGACCCGTGG
TGGAACTGACGAGTTCGGAACACCCGGCCGCAACCCTGGGAGACGTCCCAGGGACTTCGGGGGCCGTTTT
TGTGGCCCGACCTGAGTCCAAAAATCCCGATCGTTTTGGACTCTTTGGTGCACCCCCCTTAGAGGAGGGA
TATGTGGTTCTGGTAGGAGACGAGAACCTAAAACAGTTCCCGCCTCCGTCTGAATTTTTGCTTTCGGTTT
GGGACCGAAGCCGCGCCGCGCGTCTTGTCTGCTGCAGCATCGTTCTGTGTTGTCTCTGTCTGACTGTGTT
TCTGTATTTGTCTGAAAATATGGGCCCGGGCCAGACTGTTACCACTCCCTTAAGTTTGACCTTAGGTCAC
TGGAAAGATGTCGAGCGGATCGCTCACAACCAGTCGGTAGATGTCAAGAAGAGACGTTGGGTTACCTTCT
GCTCTGCAGAATGGCCAACCTTTAACGTCGGATGGCCGCGAGACGGCACCTTTAACCGAGACCTCATCAC
CCAGGTTAAGATCAAGGTCTTTTCACCTGGCCCGCATGGACACCCAGACCAGGTCCCCTACATCGTGACC
TGGGAAGCCTTGGCTTTTGACCCCCCTCCCTGGGTCAAGCCCTTTGTACACCCTAAGCCTCCGCCTCCTC
TTCCTCCATCCGCCCCGTCTCTCCCCCTTGAACCTCCTCGTTCGACCCCGCCTCGATCCTCCCTTTATCC
AGCCCTCACTCCTTCTCTAGGCGCCCCCATATGGCCATATGAGATCTTATATGGGGCACCCCCGCCCCTT
GTAAACTTCCCTGACCCTGACATGACAAGAGTTACTAACAGCCCCTCTCTCCAAGCTCACTTACAGGCTC
TCTACTTAGTCCAGCACGAAGTCTGGAGACCTCTGGCGGCAGCCTACCAAGAACAACTGGACCGACCGGT
GGTACCTCACCCTTACCGAGTCGGCGACACAGTGTGGGTCCGCCGACACCAGACTAAGAACCTAGAACCT
CGCTGGAAAGGACCTTACACAGTCCTGCTGACCACCCCCACCGCCCTCAAAGTAGACGGCATCGCAGCTT
GGATACACGCCGCCCACGTGAAGGCTGCCGACCCCGGGGGTGGACCATCCTCTAGACTGCCGGATCCGCC
ACCATGATCAGTCTGATTGCGGCGTTAGCGGTAGATTACGTTATCGGCATGGAAAACGCCATGCCGTGGA
ACCTGCCTGCCGATCTCGCCTGGTTTAAACGCAACACCTTAAATAAACCCGTGATTATGGGCCGCCATAC
CTGGGAATCAATCGGTCGTCCGTTGCCAGGACGCAAAAATATTATCCTCAGCAGTCAACCGAGTACGGAC
GATCGCGTAACGTGGGTGAAGTCGGTGGATGAAGCCATCGCGGCGTGTGGTGACGTACCAGAAATCATGG
TGATTGGCGGCGGTCGCGTTATTGAACAGTTCTTGCCAAAAGCGCAAAAACTGTATCTGACGCATATCGA
CGCAGAAGTGGAAGGCGACACCCATTTCCCGGATTACGAGCCGGATGACTGGGAATCGGTATTCAGCGAA
TTCCACGATGCTGATGCGCAGAACTCTCACAGCTATTGCTTTGAGATTCTGGAGCGGCGAGCATGCGTGA
GCAAGGGCGAGGAGCTGTTCACCGGGGTGGTGCCCATCCTGGTCGAGCTGGACGGCGACGTAAACGGCCA
CAAGTTCAGCGTGTCCGGCGAGGGCGAGGGCGATGCCACCTACGGCAAGCTGACCCTGAAGTTCATCTGC
ACCACCGGCAAGCTGCCCGTGCCCTGGCCCACCCTCGTGACCACCTTCGGCTACGGCCTGCAGTGCTTCG
CCCGCTACCCCGACCACATGAAGCAGCACGACTTCTTCAAGTCCGCCATGCCCGAAGGCTACGTCCAGGA
GCGCACCATCTTCTTCAAGGACGACGGCAACTACAAGACCCGCGCCGAGGTGAAGTTCGAGGGCGACACC
CTGGTGAACCGCATCGAGCTGAAGGGCATCGACTTCAAGGAGGACGGCAACATCCTGGGGCACAAGCTGG
AGTACAACTACAACAGCCACAACGTCTATATCATGGCCGACAAGCAGAAGAACGGCATCAAGGTGAACTT
CAAGATCCGCCACAACATCGAGGACGGCAGCGTGCAGCTCGCCGACCACTACCAGCAGAACACCCCCATC
GGCGACGGCCCCGTGCTGCTGCCCGACAACCACTACCTGAGCTACCAGTCCGCCCTGAGCAAAGACCCCA
ACGAGAAGCGCGATCACATGGTCCTGCTGGAGTTCGTGACCGCCGCCGGGATCACTCTCGGCATGGACGA
GCTGTACAAGGTCGACTATCCGTACGACGTACCAGACTACGCATGACCGCGGCCGCTACGTAAATTCCGC
CCCTCTCCCTCCCCCCCCCCTAACGTTACTGGCCGAAGCCGCTTGGAATAAGGCCGGTGTGCGTTTGTCT
ATATGTTATTTTCCACCATATTGCCGTCTTTTGGCAATGTGAGGGCCCGGAAACCTGGCCCTGTCTTCTT
GACGAGCATTCCTAGGGGTCTTTCCCCTCTCGCCAAAGGAATGCAAGGTCTGTTGAATGTCGTGAAGGAA
GCAGTTCCTCTGGAAGCTTCTTGAAGACAAACAACGTCTGTAGCGACCCTTTGCAGGCAGCGGAACCCCC
CACCTGGCGACAGGTGCCTCTGCGGCCAAAAGCCACGTGTATAAGATACACCTGCAAAGGCGGCACAACC
CCAGTGCCACGTTGTGAGTTGGATAGTTGTGGAAAGAGTCAAATGGCTCTCCTCAAGCGTATTCAACAAG
GGGCTGAAGGATGCCCAGAAGGTACCCCATTGTATGGGATCTGATCTGGGGCCTCGGTGCACATGCTTTA
CATGTGTTTAGTCGAGGTTAAAAAAACGTCTAGGCCCCCCGAACCACGGGGACGTGGTTTTCCTTTGAAA
AACACGATGATAATATGGCCACAACCATGGTGAGCGGCCTGCTGAAGGAGAGTATGCGCATCAAGATGTA
CATGGAGGGCACCGTGAACGGCCACTACTTCAAGTGCGAGGGCGAGGGCGACGGCAACCCCTTCGCCGGC
ACCCAGAGCATGAGAATCCACGTGACCGAGGGCGCCCCCCTGCCCTTCGCCTTCGACATCCTGGCCCCCT
GCTGCGAGTACGGCAGCAGGACCTTCGTGCACCACACCGCCGAGATCCCCGACTTCTTCAAGCAGAGCTT
CCCCGAGGGCTTCACCTGGGAGAGAACCACCACCTACGAGGACGGCGGCATCCTGACCGCCCACCAGGAC
ACCAGCCTGGAGGGCAACTGCCTGATCTACAAGGTGAAGGTGCACGGCACCAACTTCCCCGCCGACGGCC
CCGTGATGAAGAACAAGAGCGGCGGCTGGGAGCCCAGCACCGAGGTGGTGTACCCCGAGAACGGCGTGCT
GTGCGGCCGGAACGTGATGGCCCTGAAGGTGGGCGACCGGCACCTGATCTGCCACCACTACACCAGCTAC
CGGAGCAAGAAGGCCGTGCGCGCCCTGACCATGCCCGGCTTCCACTTCACCGACATCCGGCTCCAGATGC
TGCGGAAGAAGAAGGACGAGTACTTCGAGCTGTACGAGGCCAGCGTGGCCCGGTACAGCGACCTGCCCGA
GAAGGCCAACAGATCTCCCGGGATGGTGAGCGGCCTGCTGAAGGAGAGTATGCGCATCAAGATGTACATG
GAGGGCACCGTGAACGGCCACTACTTCAAGTGCGAGGGCGAGGGCGACGGCAACCCCTTCGCCGGCACCC
AGAGCATGAGAATCCACGTGACCGAGGGCGCCCCCCTGCCCTTCGCCTTCGACATCCTGGCCCCCTGCTG
CGAGTACGGCAGCAGGACCTTCGTGCACCACACCGCCGAGATCCCCGACTTCTTCAAGCAGAGCTTCCCC
GAGGGCTTCACCTGGGAGAGAACCACCACCTACGAGGACGGCGGCATCCTGACCGCCCACCAGGACACCA
GCCTGGAGGGCAACTGCCTGATCTACAAGGTGAAGGTGCACGGCACCAACTTCCCCGCCGACGGCCCCGT
GATGAAGAACAAGAGCGGCGGCTGGGAGCCCAGCACCGAGGTGGTGTACCCCGAGAACGGCGTGCTGTGC
GGCCGGAACGTGATGGCCCTGAAGGTGGGCGACCGGCACCTGATCTGCCACCACTACACCAGCTACCGGA
GCAAGAAGGCCGTGCGCGCCCTGACCATGCCCGGCTTCCACTTCACCGACATCCGGCTCCAGATGCTGCG
GAAGAAGAAGGACGAGTACTTCGAGCTGTACGAGGCCAGCGTGGCCCGGTACAGCGACCTGCCCGAGAAG
GCCAACTGAGTCGACGATAAAATAAAAGATTTTATTTAGTCTCCAGAAAAAGGGGGGAATGAAAGACCCC
ACCTGTAGGTTTGGCAAGCTAGCTTAAGTAACGCCATTTTGCAAGGCATGGAAAAATACATAACTGAGAA
TAGAGAAGTTCAGATCAAGGTCAGGAACAGATGGAACAGCTGAATATGGGCCAAACAGGATATCTGTGGT
AAGCAGTTCCTGCCCCGGCTCAGGGCCAAGAACAGATGGAACAGCTGAATATGGGCCAAACAGGATATCT
GTGGTAAGCAGTTCCTGCCCCGGCTCAGGGCCAAGAACAGATGGTCCCCAGATGCGGTCCAGCCCTCAGC
AGTTTCTAGAGAACCATCAGATGTTTCCAGGGTGCCCCAAGGACCTGAAATGACCCTGTGCCTTATTTGA
ACTAACCAATCAGTTCGCTTCTCGCTTCTGTTCGCGCGCTTCTGCTCCCCGAGCTCAATAAAAGAGCCCA
CAACCCCTCACTCGGGGCGCCAGTCCTCCGATTGACTGAGTCGCCCGGGTACCCGTGTATCCAATAAACC
CTCTTGCAGTTGCATCCGACTTGTGGTCTCGCTGTTCCTTGGGAGGGTCTCCTCTGAGTGATTGACTACC
CGTCAGCGGGGGTCTTTCATTCACATGCAGCATGTATCAAAATTAATTTGGTTTTTTTTCTTAAGTATTT
ACATTAAATGGCCATAGTTGCATTAATGAATCGGCCAACGCGCGGGGAGAGGCGGTTTGCGTATTGGCGC
TCTTCCGCTTCCTCGCTCACTGACTCGCTGCGCTCGGTCGTTCGGCTGCGGCGAGCGGTATCAGCTCACT
CAAAGGCGGTAATACGGTTATCCACAGAATCAGGGGATAACGCAGGAAAGAACATGTGAGCAAAAGGCCA
GCAAAAGGCCAGGAACCGTAAAAAGGCCGCGTTGCTGGCGTTTTTCCATAGGCTCCGCCCCCCTGACGAG
CATCACAAAAATCGACGCTCAAGTCAGAGGTGGCGAAACCCGACAGGACTATAAAGATACCAGGCGTTTC
CCCCTGGAAGCTCCCTCGTGCGCTCTCCTGTTCCGACCCTGCCGCTTACCGGATACCTGTCCGCCTTTCT
CCCTTCGGGAAGCGTGGCGCTTTCTCATAGCTCACGCTGTAGGTATCTCAGTTCGGTGTAGGTCGTTCGC
TCCAAGCTGGGCTGTGTGCACGAACCCCCCGTTCAGCCCGACCGCTGCGCCTTATCCGGTAACTATCGTC
TTGAGTCCAACCCGGTAAGACACGACTTATCGCCACTGGCAGCAGCCACTGGTAACAGGATTAGCAGAGC
GAGGTATGTAGGCGGTGCTACAGAGTTCTTGAAGTGGTGGCCTAACTACGGCTACACTAGAAGGACAGTA
TTTGGTATCTGCGCTCTGCTGAAGCCAGTTACCTTCGGAAAAAGAGTTGGTAGCTCTTGATCCGGCAAAC
AAACCACCGCTGGTAGCGGTGGTTTTTTTGTTTGCAAGCAGCAGATTACGCGCAGAAAAAAAGGATCTCA
AGAAGATCCTTTGATCTTTTCTACGGGGTCTGACGCTCAGTGGAACGAAAACTCACGTTAAGGGATTTTG
GTCATGAGATTATCAAAAAGGATCTTCACCTAGATCCTTTTAAATTAAAAATGAAGTTTGCGCAAATCAA
TCTAAAGTATATATGAGTAAACTTGGTCTGACAGTTACCAATGCTTAATCAGTGAGGCACCTATCTCAGC
GATCTGTCTATTTCGTTCATCCATAGTTGCCTGACTCCCCGTCGTGTAGATAACTACGATACGGGAGGGC
TTACCATCTGGCCCCAGTGCTGCAATGATACCGCGAGACCCACGCTCACCGGCTCCAGATTTATCAGCAA
TAAACCAGCCAGCCGGAAGGGCCGAGCGCAGAAGTGGTCCTGCAACTTTATCCGCCTCCATCCAGTCTAT
TAATTGTTGCCGGGAAGCTAGAGTAAGTAGTTCGCCAGTTAATAGTTTGCGCAACGTTGTTGCCATTGCT
ACAGGCATCGTGGTGTCACGCTCGTCGTTTGGTATGGCTTCATTCAGCTCCGGTTCCCAACGATCAAGGC
GAGTTACATGATCCCCCATGTTGTGCAAAAAAGCGGTTAGCTCCTTCGGTCCTCCGATCGTTGTCAGAAG
TAAGTTGGCCGCAGTGTTATCACTCATGGTTATGGCAGCACTGCATAATTCTCTTACTGTCATGCCATCC
GTAAGATGCTTTTCTGTGACTGGTGAGTACTCAACCAAGTCATTCTGAGAATAGTGTATGCGGCGACCGA
GTTGCTCTTGCCCGGCGTCAACACGGGATAATACCGCGCCACATAGCAGAACTTTAAAAGTGCTCATCAT
TGGAAAACGTTCTTCGGGGCGAAAACTCTCAAGGATCTTACCGCTGTTGAGATCCAGTTCGATGTAACCC
ACTCGTGCACCCAACTGATCTTCAGCATCTTTTACTTTCACCAGCGTTTCTGGGTGAGCAAAAACAGGAA
GGCAAAATGCCGCAAAAAAGGGAATAAGGGCGACACGGAAATGTTGAATACTCATACTCTTCCTTTTTCA
ATATTATTGAAGCATTTATCAGGGTTATTGTCTCATGACATTAACCTATAAAAATAGGCGTATCACGAGG
CCCTTTCGTCTTCAAGAACAGCTTTGCTCTTAGGAGTTTCCTAATACATCCCAAACTCAAATATATAAAG
CATTTGACTTGTTCTATGCCCTAGGGGGCGGGGGGAAGCTAAGCCAGCTTTTTTTAACATTTAAAATGTT
AATTCCATTTTAAATGCACAGATGTTTTTATTTCATAAGGGTTTCAATGTGCATGAATGCTGCAATATTC
CTGTTACCAAAGCTAGTATAAATAAAAATAGATAAACGTGGAAATTACTTAGAGTTTCTGTCATTAACGT
TTCCTTCCTCAGTTGACAACATAAATGCGCTGCTGAGAAGCCAGTTTGCATCTGTCAGGATCAATTTCCC
ATTATGCCAGTCATATTAATTACTAGTCAATTAGTTGATTTTTATTTTTGACATATACATG
Features (pLannotate 1.2.2; 14 found; start..end, strand, type, name):
      1..594     +  LTR            LTR: long terminal repeat from Moloney murine leukemia virus
    657..1014    +  misc_feature   MMLV Ψ: packaging signal of Moloney murine leukemia virus (MMLV)
   1079..1495    +  CDS            gag (truncated): truncated Moloney murine leukemia virus (MMLV) gag gene lacking the start codon
   1505..1879    +  misc_feature   pol region: Moloney murine leukemia virus (MMLV) pol region containing the splice acceptor site
   1894..2369    +  CDS            ecDHFR (fragment): E. coli dihydrofolate reductase; folA
   2377..3090    +  CDS            EYFP: EYFP is a basic (constitutively fluorescent) green/yellow fluorescent protein published in 1996, derived from Aequorea victoria. It is reported to be a very rapidly-maturing weak dimer with high acid sensitivity.
   3261..3723    +  misc_feature   IRES: internal ribosome entry site (IRES) of the encephalomyocarditis virus (EMCV)
   3737..4420    +  CDS            HcRed1: far-red fluorescent variant of Heteractis crispa chromoprotein mammalian codon-optimized
   4433..5119    +  CDS            HcRed1: far-red fluorescent variant of Heteractis crispa chromoprotein mammalian codon-optimized
   5168..5761    +  LTR            LTR: long terminal repeat from Moloney murine leukemia virus
   5829..5877    -  CDS            lacI (fragment): lac repressor; lacI; The lac repressor binds to the lac operator to inhibit transcription in E. coli. This inhibition can be relieved by adding lactose or isopropyl-β-D-thiogalactopyranoside (IPTG).
   6063..6651    -  rep_origin     ori: high-copy-number ColE1/pMB1/pBR322/pUC origin of replication
   6825..7685    -  CDS            AmpR: β-lactamase; bla; confers resistance to ampicillin, carbenicillin, and related antibiotics
   7686..7738    -  promoter       AmpR promoter (fragment): bla
