[The description below was written by a language model from this plasmid's Addgene catalogue record and pLannotate feature annotations shown in this document.]
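Description:
pBMN DHFR(DD)-YFP is a Moloney murine leukemia virus-based retroviral transfer vector built on the pBMN backbone, used to deliver a ligand-regulated fluorescent reporter into mammalian cells. The proviral unit is flanked by two MMLV long terminal repeats. It carries the Ψ packaging signal, a truncated gag segment lacking its start codon, and a pol region containing the splice acceptor, which together allow the transcript to be packaged into virions when the viral proteins are supplied in trans. No separate internal promoter is annotated, so expression is presumably driven from the 5′ LTR. In bacteria the plasmid is maintained through a ColE1/pUC-type origin and the β-lactamase (ampicillin resistance) gene. The catalogue lists it as low copy and notes that the LTR repeats are prone to recombination with loss of the insert.

The payload, cloned between BamHI and SphI sites, is E. coli dihydrofolate reductase (folA) carrying the R12Y, G67S and Y100I substitutions that turn it into a destabilizing domain. It is fused at its C terminus to EYFP, and the record also lists an HA tag, which is not separately annotated in the feature table. A destabilizing domain of this kind causes its fusion partner to be degraded unless a stabilizing small-molecule DHFR ligand is present, so YFP fluorescence reports ligand-dependent protein stability. Downstream, an EMCV IRES drives translation of tandem HcRed (two consecutive HcRed1 coding units) from the same transcript. This gives a constitutive far-red marker for identifying or sorting transduced cells in place of drug selection, and it can serve as an internal reference for the regulated YFP signal. The associated work describes chemical control of protein stability, including in the mammalian central nervous system.
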