Addgene plasmid #29325: pBMN DHFR(DD)-YFP
Depositing lab: Thomas Wandless. Depositing organization: Stanford University. Publication: A general chemical method to regulate protein stability in the mammalian central nervous system. Iwamoto M, Bjoerklund T, Lundberg C, Kirik D, Wandless TJ. Chem Biol. 2010 Sep 24. 17(9):981-8. 10.1016/j.chembiol.2010.07.009 PubMed 20851347.
Backbone
  Vector backbone: pBMN
  Backbone manufacturer: Garry Nolan
  Backbone size w/o insert (bp): 6943
  Vector type: Retroviral
  Selectable markers: Hc-Red-t fluorecent protein behind IRES
Growth in bacteria
  Bacterial resistance: Ampicillin, 100 μg/mL
  Growth temperature: 30°C
  Growth strain: Top10
  Growth instructions: TOP10 cells. Culture at 30C to prevent recombination of LTR and lost insert. Takes >20 hours to get good culture at 30C.
  Copy number: Low Copy
Gene/Insert
  Gene/Insert name: DHFR(DD)-YFP (alt name: folA dihydrofolate reductase ( destable domain) with YFP fusion)
  Species: E. coli
  Insert size (bp): 1236
  Mutation: Change Arg 12 to Tyr (R12Y),Gly 67 to Ser (G67S) and Tyr 100 to Ile (Y100I)--destabilizing domain
  GenBank ID: AAC73159
  Tag / fusion protein: YFP (C terminal on insert); HA (C terminal on insert)
  Cloning method: Restriction Enzyme; 5′ cloning site BamHI (not destroyed); 3′ cloning site SphI (not destroyed)
  Sequencing primers: 5′ pBMN 5'
Terms and licenses: Academic/Nonprofit Terms; Industry Terms: Not Available to Industry
How to cite: pBMN DHFR(DD)-YFP was a gift from Thomas Wandless (Addgene plasmid # 29325 ; http://n2t.net/addgene:29325 ; RRID:Addgene_29325)
