>Addgene plasmid #29325 | pBMN DHFR(DD)-YFP | addgene partial sequence | sequence record 34674 | 29325 with EXFP-R
TTCGGGCATGGCGGACTTGAAGAAGTCGTGCTGCTTCATGTGGTCGGGGTAGCGGGCGAAGCACTGCAGG
CCGTAGCCGAAGGTGGTCACGAGGGTGGGCCAGGGCACGGGCAGCTTGCCGGTGGTGCAGATGAACTTCA
GGGTCAGCTTGCCGTAGGTGGCATCGCCCTCGCCCTCGCCGGACACGCTGAACTTGTGGCCGTTTACGTC
GCCGTCCAGCTCGACCAGGATGGGCACCACCCCGGTGAACAGCTCCTCGCCCTTGCTCACGCATGCTCGC
CGCTCCAGAATCTCAAAGCAATAGCTGTGAGAGTTCTGCGCATCAGCATCGTGGAATTCGCTGAATACCG
ATTCCCAGTCATCCGGCTCGTAATCCGGGAAATGGGTGTCGCCTTCCACTTCTGCGTCGATATGCGTCAG
ATACAGTTTTTGCGCTTTTGGCAAGAACTGTTCAATAACGCGACCGCCGCCAATCACCATGATTTCTGGT
ACGTCACCACACGCCGCGATGGCTTCATCCACCGACTTCACCCACGTTACGCGATCGNNCNTACTCGGTT
GACTGCTGAGGATAATATTTTTGCGTCCTGGCAACGGACGACCGATTGATTCCCAGGTATGGCGGCCCAT
AATCACGGGTTTATTTAAGGTGTTGCGTTTAAACCAGGCGAGATCGGCAGGCAGGTTCCACGGCATGGCG
TTTTCCATGCCGATAACGTAATCTACCGCTAACGCCGCAATC
