>Addgene plasmid #29325 | pBMN DHFR(DD)-YFP | addgene partial sequence | sequence record 34675 | 29325 with EGFP-N
CGCCCTTGCTCACGCATGCTCGCCGCTCCAGAATCTCAAAGCAATAGCTGTGAGAGTTCTGCGCATCAGC
ATCGTGGAATTCGCTGAATACCGATTCCCAGTCATCCGGCTCGTAATCCGGGAAATGGGTGTCGCCTTCC
ACTTCTGCGTCGATATGCGTCAGATACAGTTTTTGCGCTTTTGGCAAGAACTGTTCAATAACGCGACCGC
CGCCAATCACCATGATTTCTGGTACGTCACCACACGCCGCGATGGCTTCATCCACCGACTTCACCCACGT
TACGCGATCGTCCGTACTCGGTTGACTGCTGAGGATAATATTTTTGCGTCCTGGCAACGGACGACCGATT
GATTCCCAGGTATGGCGGCCCATAATCACGGGTTTATTTAAGGTGTTGCGTTTAAACCAGGCGAGATCGG
CAGGCAGGTTCCACGGCATGGCGTTTTCCATGCCGATAACGTAATCTACCGCTAACGCCGCAATCAGACT
GATCATGGTGGCGGATCCGGCAGTCTAGAGGATGGTCCACCCCCGGGGTCGGCAGCCTTCACGTGGGCGG
CGTGTATCCAAGCTGCGATGCCGTCTACTTTGAGGGCGGTGGGGGTGGTCAGCAGGACTGTGTAAGGTCC
TTTCCAGCGAGGTTCTAGGTTCTTAGTCTGGTGTCGGCGGACCCACACTGTGTCGCCGACTCGGTAAGGG
TGAGGTACCACCGGTCGGTCCAGTTGTTCTTGGTAGGCTGCCGCCAGAGGTCTCCAGACTTCGTGCTGGA
CTAAGTAGAGAGCCTGTAAGTGAGCTTGGAGAGAGGGGCTGTTAGTAACTCTTGTCATGTCAGGGTCAGG
GAAGTTTACAAGGGGCGGGGGTGCCCCATATAAGATCTCATATGGCCATATGGGGGCGCCT
