>Addgene plasmid #29325 | pBMN DHFR(DD)-YFP | addgene partial sequence | sequence record 112587 | IRES-F 5'-TGGCTCTCCTCAAGCGTATT-3'
CATTGTATGGGATCTGATCTGGGGCCTCGGTGCACATGCTTTACATGTGTTTAGTCGAGGTTAAAAAAAC
GTCTAGGCCCCCCGAACCACGGGGACGTGGTTTTCCTTTGAAAAACACGATGATAATATGGCCACAACCA
TGGTGAGCGGCCTGCTGAAGGAGAGTATGCGCATCAAGATGTACATGGAGGGCACCGTGAACGGCCACTA
CTTCAAGTGCGAGGGCGAGGGCGACGGCAACCCCTTCGCCGGCACCCAGAGCATGAGAATCCACGTGACC
GAGGGCGCCCCCCTGCCCTTCGCCTTCGACATCCTGGCCCCCTGCTGCGAGTACGGCAGCAGGACCTTCG
TGCACCACACCGCCGAGATCCCCGACTTCTTCAAGCAGAGCTTCCCCGAGGGCTTCACCTGGGAGAGAAC
CACCACCTACGAGGACGGCGGCATCCTGACCGCCCACCAGGACACCAGCCTGGAGGGCAACTGCCTGATC
TACAAGGTGAAGGTGCACGGCACCAACTTCCCCGCCGACGGCCCCGTGATGAAGAACAAGAGCGGCGGCT
GGGAGCCCAGCACCGAGGTGGTGTACCCCGAGAACGGCGTGCTGTGCGGCCGGAACGTGATGGCCCTGAA
GGTGGGCGACCGGCACCTGATCTGCCACCACTACACCAGCTACCGGAGCAAGAAGGCCGTGCGCGCCCTG
ACCATGCCCGGCTTCCACTTCACCGACATCCGGCTCCAGATGCTGCGGAAGAAGAAGGACGAGTACTTCG
AGCTGTACGAGGCCAGCGTGGCCCGGTACAGCGACCTGCCCGAGAAGGCCAACAGATCTCCCGGGATGGT
GAGCGGCCTGCTGAAGGAGAGTATGCGCATCAAGATGTACATGGAGG
