>Addgene plasmid #29325 | pBMN DHFR(DD)-YFP | addgene partial sequence | sequence record 112593 | EGFP-N 5'-CGTCGCCGTCCAGCTCGACCAG-3'
AGCATCGTGGAATTCGCTGAATACCGATTCCCAGTCATCCGGCTCGTAATCCGGGAAATGGGTGTCGCCT
TCCACTTCTGCGTCGATATGCGTCAGATACAGTTTTTGCGCTTTTGGCAAGAACTGTTCAATAACGCGAC
CGCCGCCAATCACCATGATTTCTGGTACGTCACCACACGCCGCGATGGCTTCATCCACCGACTTCACCCA
CGTTACGCGATCGTCCGTACTCGGTTGACTGCTGAGGATAATATTTTTGCGTCCTGGCAACGGACGACCG
ATTGATTCCCAGGTATGGCGGCCCATAATCACGGGTTTATTTAAGGTGTTGCGTTTAAACCAGGCGAGAT
CGGCAGGCAGGTTCCACGGCATGGCGTTTTCCATGCCGATAACGTAATCTACCGCTAACGCCGCAATCAG
ACTGATCATGGTGGCGGATCCGGCAGTCTAGAGGATGGTCCACCCCCGGGGTCGGCAGCCTTCACGTGGG
CGGCGTGTATCCAAGCTGCGATGCCGTCTACTTTGAGGGCGGTGGGGGTGGTCAGCAGGACTGTGTAAGG
TCCTTTCCAGCGAGGTTCTAGGTTCTTAGTCTGGTGTCGGCGGACCCACACTGTGTCGCCGACTCGGTAA
GGGTGAGGTACCACCGGTCGGTCCAGTTGTTCTTGGTAGGCTGCCGCCAGAGGTCTCCA
